>Addgene plasmid #232428 | pCMV_iPE-C_P2A_Csy4 | addgene full sequence | sequence record 462752 | Addgene NGS Result
GTAGCAATGGCAACAACGTTGCGCAAACTATTAACTGGCGAACTACTTACTCTAGCTTCCCGGCAACAAT
TAATAGACTGGATGGAGGCGGATAAAGTTGCAGGACCACTTCTGCGCTCGGCCCTTCCGGCTGGCTGGTT
TATTGCTGATAAATCTGGAGCCGGTGAGCGTGGGTCTCGCGGTATCATTGCAGCACTGGGGCCAGATGGT
AAGCCCTCCCGTATCGTAGTTATCTACACGACGGGGAGTCAGGCAACTATGGATGAACGAAATAGACAGA
TCGCTGAGATAGGTGCCTCACTGATTAAGCATTGGTAACTGTCAGACCAAGTTTACTCATATATACTTTA
GATTGATTTAAAACTTCATTTTTAATTTAAAAGGATCTAGGTGAAGATCCTTTTTGATAATCTCATGACC
AAAATCCCTTAACGTGAGTTTTCGTTCCACTGAGCGTCAGACCCCGTAGAAAAGATCAAAGGATCTTCTT
GAGATCCTTTTTTTCTGCGCGTAATCTGCTGCTTGCAAACAAAAAAACCACCGCTACCAGCGGTGGTTTG
TTTGCCGGATCAAGAGCTACCAACTCTTTTTCCGAAGGTAACTGGCTTCAGCAGAGCGCAGATACCAAAT
ACTGTTCTTCTAGTGTAGCCGTAGTTAGGCCACCACTTCAAGAACTCTGTAGCACCGCCTACATACCTCG
CTCTGCTAATCCTGTTACCAGTGGCTGCTGCCAGTGGCGATAAGTCGTGTCTTACCGGGTTGGACTCAAG
ACGATAGTTACCGGATAAGGCGCAGCGGTCGGGCTGAACGGGGGGTTCGTGCACACAGCCCAGCTTGGAG
CGAACGACCTACACCGAACTGAGATACCTACAGCGTGAGCTATGAGAAAGCGCCACGCTTCCCGAAGGGA
GAAAGGCGGACAGGTATCCGGTAAGCGGCAGGGTCGGAACAGGAGAGCGCACGAGGGAGCTTCCAGGGGG
AAACGCCTGGTATCTTTATAGTCCTGTCGGGTTTCGCCACCTCTGACTTGAGCGTCGATTTTTGTGATGC
TCGTCAGGGGGGCGGAGCCTATGGAAAAACGCCAGCAACGCGGCCTTTTTACGGTTCCTGGCCTTTTGCT
GGCCTTTTGCTCACATGTTCTTTCCTGCGTTATCCCCTGATTCTGTGGATAACCGTATTACCGCCTTTGA
GTGAGCTGATACCGCTCGCCGCAGCCGAACGACCGAGCGCAGCGAGTCAGTGAGCGAGGAAGCGGAAGAG
CGCCCAATACGCAAACCGCCTCTCCCCGCGCGTTGGCCGATTCATTAATGCAGCTGGCACGACAGGTTTC
CCGACTGGAAAGCGGGCAGTGAGCGCAACGCAATTAATGTGAGTTAGCTCACTCATTAGGCACCCCAGGC
TTTACACTTTATGCTTCCGGCTCGTATGTTGTGTGGAATTGTGAGCGGATAACAATTTCACACAGGAAAC
AGCTATGACCATGAGGCGCGCCCCGCCATGTTGACATTGATTATTGACTAGTTATTAATAGTAATCAATT
ACGGGGTCATTAGTTCATAGCCCATATATGGAGTTCCGCGTTACATAACTTACGGTAAATGGCCCGCCTG
GCTGACCGCCCAACGACCCCCGCCCATTGACGTCAATAATGACGTATGTTCCCATAGTAACGCCAATAGG
GACTTTCCATTGACGTCAATGGGTGGAGTATTTACGGTAAACTGCCCACTTGGCAGTACATCAAGTGTAT
CATATGCCAAGTACGCCCCCTATTGACGTCAATGACGGTAAATGGCCCGCCTGGCATTATGCCCAGTACA
TGACCTTATGGGACTTTCCTACTTGGCAGTACATCTACGTATTAGTCATCGCTATTACCATGGTGATGCG
GTTTTGGCAGTACATCAATGGGCGTGGATAGCGGTTTGACTCACGGGGATTTCCAAGTCTCCACCCCATT
GACGTCAATGGGAGTTTGTTTTGGCACCAAAATCAACGGGACTTTCCAAAATGTCGTAACAACTCCGCCC
CATTGACGCAAATGGGCGGTAGGCGTGTACGGTGGGAGGTCTATATAAGCAGAGCTCGTTTAGTGAACCG
TCAGATCGCCTGGAGACGCCATCCACGCTGTTTTGACCTCCATAGAAGACACCGGGACCGATCCAGCCTC
CGGTCGACCGATCCTGAGAACTTCAGGGTGAGTTTGGGGACCCTTGATTGTTCTTTCTTTTTCGCTATTG
TAAAATTCATGTTATATGGAGGGGGCAAAGTTTTCAGGGTGTTGTTTAGAATGGGAAGATGTCCCTTGTA
TCACCATGGACCCTCATGATAATTTTGTTTCTTTCACTTTCTACTCTGTTGACAACCATTGTCTCCTCTT
ATTTTCTTTTCATTTTCTGTAACTTTTTCGTTAAACTTTAGCTTGCATTTGTAACGAATTTTTAAATTCA
CTTTTGTTTATTTGTCAGATTGTAAGTACTTTCTCTAATCACTTTTTTTTCAAGGCAATCAGGGTATATT
ATATTGTACTTCAGCACAGTTTTAGAGAACAATTGTTATAATTAAATGATAAGGTAGAATATTTCTGCAT
ATAAATTCTGGCTGGCGTGGAAATATTCTTATTGGTAGAAACAACTACACCCTGGTCATCATCCTGCCTT
TCTCTTTATGGTTACAATGATATACACTGTTTGAGATGAGGATAAAATACTCTGAGTCCAAACCGGGCCC
CTCTGCTAACCATGTTCATGCCTTCTTCTCTTTCCTACAGCTCCTGGGCAACGTGCTGGTTGTTGTGCTG
TCTCATCATTTTGGCATTAATTAATAATACGACTCACTATAGGGGCCGCCACCATGGACAAGAAGTACAG
CATCGGCCTGGACATCGGCACCAACTCTGTGGGCTGGGCCGTGATCACCGACGAGTACAAGGTGCCCAGC
AAGAAATTCAAGGTGCTGGGCAACACCGACCGGCACAGCATCAAGAAGAACCTGATCGGAGCCCTGCTGT
TCGACAGCGGCGAAACAGCCGAGGCCACCCGGCTGAAGAGAACCGCCAGAAGAAGATACACCAGACGGAA
GAACCGGATCTGCTATCTGCAAGAGATCTTCAGCAACGAGATGGCCAAGGTGGACGACAGCTTCTTCCAC
AGACTGGAAGAGTCCTTCCTGGTGGAAGAGGATAAGAAGCACGAGCGGCACCCCATCTTCGGCAACATCG
TGGACGAGGTGGCCTACCACGAGAAGTACCCCACCATCTACCACCTGAGAAAGAAACTGGTGGACAGCAC
CGACAAGGCCGACCTGCGGCTGATCTATCTGGCCCTGGCCCACATGATCAAGTTCCGGGGCCACTTCCTG
ATCGAGGGCGACCTGAACCCCGACAACAGCGACGTGGACAAGCTGTTCATCCAGCTGGTGCAGACCTACA
ACCAGCTGTTCGAGGAAAACCCCATCAACGCCAGCGGCGTGGACGCCAAGGCCATCCTGTCTGCCAGACT
GAGCAAGAGCAGACGGCTGGAAAATCTGATCGCCCAGCTGCCCGGCGAGAAGAAGAATGGCCTGTTCGGC
AACCTGATTGCCCTGAGCCTGGGCCTGACCCCCAACTTCAAGAGCAACTTCGACCTGGCCGAGGATGCCA
AACTGCAGCTGAGCAAGGACACCTACGACGACGACCTGGACAACCTGCTGGCCCAGATCGGCGACCAGTA
CGCCGACCTGTTTCTGGCCGCCAAGAACCTGTCCGACGCCATCCTGCTGAGCGACATCCTGAGAGTGAAC
ACCGAGATCACCAAGGCCCCCCTGAGCGCCTCTATGATCAAGAGATACGACGAGCACCACCAGGACCTGA
CCCTGCTGAAAGCTCTCGTGCGGCAGCAGCTGCCTGAGAAGTACAAAGAGATTTTCTTCGACCAGAGCAA
GAACGGCTACGCCGGCTACATTGACGGCGGAGCCAGCCAGGAAGAGTTCTACAAGTTCATCAAGCCCATC
CTGGAAAAGATGGACGGCACCGAGGAACTGCTCGTGAAGCTGAACAGAGAGGACCTGCTGCGGAAGCAGC
GGACCTTCGACAACGGCAGCATCCCCCACCAGATCCACCTGGGAGAGCTGCACGCCATTCTGCGGCGGCA
GGAAGATTTTTACCCATTCCTGAAGGACAACCGGGAAAAGATCGAGAAGATCCTGACCTTCCGCATCCCC
TACTACGTGGGCCCTCTGGCCAGGGGAAACAGCAGATTCGCCTGGATGACCAGAAAGAGCGAGGAAACCA
TCACCCCCTGGAACTTCGAGGAAGTGGTGGACAAGGGCGCTTCCGCCCAGAGCTTCATCGAGCGGATGAC
CAACTTCGATAAGAACCTGCCCAACGAGAAGGTGCTGCCCAAGCACAGCCTGCTGTACGAGTACTTCACC
GTGTATAACGAGCTGACCAAAGTGAAATACGTGACCGAGGGAATGAGAAAGCCCGCCTTCCTGAGCGGCG
AGCAGAAAAAGGCCATCGTGGACCTGCTGTTCAAGACCAACCGGAAAGTGACCGTGAAGCAGCTGAAAGA
GGACTACTTCAAGAAAATCGAGTGCTTCGACTCCGTGGAAATCTCCGGCGTGGAAGATCGGTTCAACGCC
TCCCTGGGCACATACCACGATCTGCTGAAAATTATCAAGGACAAGGACTTCCTGGACAATGAGGAAAACG
AGGACATTCTGGAAGATATCGTGCTGACCCTGACACTGTTTGAGGACAGAGAGATGATCGAGGAACGGCT
GAAAACCTATGCCCACCTGTTCGACGACAAAGTGATGAAGCAGCTGAAGCGGCGGAGATACACCGGCTGG
GGCAGGCTGAGCCGGAAGCTGATCAACGGCATCCGGGACAAGCAGTCCGGCAAGACAATCCTGGATTTCC
TGAAGTCCGACGGCTTCGCCAACAGAAACTTCATGCAGCTGATCCACGACGACAGCCTGACCTTTAAAGA
GGACATCCAGAAAGCCCAGGTGTCCGGCCAGGGCGATAGCCTGCACGAGCACATTGCCAATCTGGCCGGC
AGCCCCGCCATTAAGAAGGGCATCCTGCAGACAGTGAAGGTGGTGGACGAGCTCGTGAAAGTGATGGGCC
GGCACAAGCCCGAGAACATCGTGATCGAAATGGCCAGAGAGAACCAGACCACCCAGAAGGGACAGAAGAA
CAGCCGCGAGAGAATGAAGCGGATCGAAGAGGGCATCAAAGAGCTGGGCAGCCAGATCCTGAAAGAACAC
CCCGTGGAAAACACCCAGCTGCAGAACGAGAAGCTGTACCTGTACTACCTGCAGAATGGGCGGGATATGT
ACGTGGACCAGGAACTGGACATCAACCGGCTGTCCGACTACGATGTGGACCATATCGTGCCTCAGAGCTT
TCTGAAGGACGACTCCATCGACAACAAGGTGCTGACCAGAAGCGACAAGGCCCGGGGCAAGAGCGACAAC
GTGCCCTCCGAAGAGGTCGTGAAGAAGATGAAGAACTACTGGCGGCAGCTGCTGAACGCCAAGCTGATTA
CCCAGAGAAAGTTCGACAATCTGACCAAGGCCGAGAGAGGCGGCCTGAGCGAACTGGATAAGGCCGGCTT
CATCAAGAGACAGCTGGTGGAAACCCGGCAGATCACAAAGCACGTGGCACAGATCCTGGACTCCCGGATG
AACACTAAGTACGACGAGAATGACAAGCTGATCCGGGAAGTGAAAGTGATCACCCTGAAGTCCAAGCTGG
TGTCCGATTTCCGGAAGGATTTCCAGTTTTACAAAGTGCGCGAGATCAACAACTACCACCACGCCCACGA
CGCCTACCTGAACGCCGTCGTGGGAACCGCCCTGATCAAAAAGTACCCTAAGCTGGAAAGCGAGTTCGTG
TACGGCGACTACAAGGTGTACGACGTGCGGAAGATGATCGCCAAGAGCGAGCAGGAAATCGGCAAGGCTA
CCGCCAAGTACTTCTTCTACAGCAACATCATGAACTTTTTCAAGACCGAGATTACCCTGGCCAACGGCGA
GATCCGGAAGCGGCCTCTGATCGAGACAAACGGCGAAACCGGGGAGATCGTGTGGGATAAGGGCCGGGAT
TTTGCCACCGTGCGGAAAGTGCTGAGCATGCCCCAAGTGAATATCGTGAAAAAGACCGAGGTGCAGACAG
GCGGCTTCAGCAAAGAGTCTATCCTGCCCAAGAGGAACAGCGATAAGCTGATCGCCAGAAAGAAGGACTG
GGACCCTAAGAAGTACGGCGGCTTCGACAGCCCCACCGTGGCCTATTCTGTGCTGGTGGTGGCCAAAGTG
GAAAAGGGCAAGTCCAAGAAACTGAAGAGTGTGAAAGAGCTGCTGGGGATCACCATCATGGAAAGAAGCA
GCTTCGAGAAGAATCCCATCGACTTTCTGGAAGCCAAGGGCTACAAAGAAGTGAAAAAGGACCTGATCAT
CAAGCTGCCTAAGTACTCCCTGTTCGAGCTGGAAAACGGCCGGAAGAGAATGCTGGCCTCTGCCGGCGAA
CTGCAGAAGGGAAACGAACTGGCCCTGCCCTCCAAATATGTGAACTTCCTGTACCTGGCCAGCCACTATG
AGAAGCTGAAGGGCTCCCCCGAGGATAATGAGCAGAAACAGCTGTTTGTGGAACAGCACAAGCACTACCT
GGACGAGATCATCGAGCAGATCAGCGAGTTCTCCAAGAGAGTGATCCTGGCCGACGCTAATCTGGACAAA
GTGCTGTCCGCCTACAACAAGCACCGGGATAAGCCCATCAGAGAGCAGGCCGAGAATATCATCCACCTGT
TTACCCTGACCAATCTGGGAGCCCCTGCCGCCTTCAAGTACTTTGACACCACCATCGACCGGAAGAGGTA
CACCAGCACCAAAGAGGTGCTGGACGCCACCCTGATCCACCAGAGCATCACCGGCCTGTACGAGACACGG
ATCGACCTGTCTCAGCTGGGAGGCGACGCCTATCCCTATGACGTGCCCGATTATGCCAGCCTGGGCTCCG
GATCCCCCAAGAAGAAACGCAAGGTGGAAGATGGCGAGGGCCCAGCCGCTAAGAGAGTGAAACTGGATTC
CGGAGCTGCTCCTGCCGCCAAGAAGAAGAAACTCGACACCGGTGGACCTGGAAGCGAGCCTGCTACATCT
GGCTCTGAGACACCTGGCACCTCCGAGTCTGCTACACCTGAATCTGGACCTGGCGCTAGCACCCTGAACA
TCGAGGACGAGTACCGGCTGCACGAGACAAGCAAAGAACCCGATGTGTCCCTGGGCAGCACCTGGCTTAG
TGATTTCCCTCAGGCCTGGGCCGAGACAGGCGGAATGGGACTTGCTGTTAGACAGGCCCCTCTGATCATC
CCTCTGAAGGCCACAAGCACCCCTGTGTCCATCAAGCAGTACCCCATGAGCCAAGAGGCCCGGCTGGGAA
TCAAGCCCCACATTCAGAGACTGCTGGACCAGGGCATCCTGGTGCCTTGTCAGAGCCCTTGGAATACCCC
TCTGCTGCCCGTGAAGAAGCCCGGCACCAACGATTACAGACCCGTGCAGGACCTGCGGGAAGTGAACAAG
AGAGTGGAAGATATTCACCCCACCGTGCCGAATCCTTACAACCTGCTGTCTGGCCTGCCTCCTAGCCACC
AGTGGTACACAGTGCTGGACCTGAAGGACGCCTTCTTCTGTCTGCGGCTGCACCCTACAAGCCAGCCTCT
GTTTGCCTTTGAGTGGCGGGACCCTGAGATGGGCATTAGCGGACAGCTGACCTGGACCAGACTGCCCCAG
GGCTTCAAGAACAGCCCCACACTGTTCAACGAGGCCCTGCATAGGGACCTCGCCGACTTCAGAATCCAGC
ATCCTGACCTGATCCTGCTCCAGTACGTGGACGATCTGCTGCTGGCCGCTACAAGCGAGCTGGATTGTCA
GCAGGGAACAAGAGCCCTGCTGCAAACCCTGGGCAACCTGGGCTATAGAGCCTCTGCCAAGAAGGCCCAG
ATTTGCCAGAAACAAGTGAAGTATCTGGGCTACCTGCTGAAAGAGGGCCAGCGTTGGCTGACCGAGGCCA
GAAAAGAAACCGTGATGGGCCAGCCTACACCTAAGACACCCAGACAGCTGAGAGAGTTCCTGGGCAAAGC
CGGATTCTGTCGGCTGTTCATCCCTGGCTTTGCCGAGATGGCTGCCCCTCTGTACCCACTGACAAAGCCC
GGAACTCTGTTCAACTGGGGCCCAGATCAGCAGAAGGCCTACCAAGAGATCAAGCAGGCTCTGCTGACAG
CCCCTGCTCTGGGACTGCCTGATCTGACCAAGCCTTTCGAGCTGTTCGTGGACGAGAAGCAGGGCTATGC
CAAAGGCGTGCTGACACAGAAGCTCGGCCCTTGGAGAAGGCCTGTGGCCTACCTGAGCAAGAAACTGGAC
CCTGTGGCTGCCGGATGGCCTCCTTGTCTGAGAATGGTGGCCGCCATTGCCGTGCTGACCAAGGATGCCG
GAAAGCTGACAATGGGACAGCCTCTGGTCATTCTGGCCCCTCATGCCGTGGAAGCCCTCGTGAAACAGCC
TCCTGATCGGTGGCTGAGCAACGCCAGGATGACACACTATCAGGCACTGCTGCTCGACACCGACAGAGTG
CAGTTTGGACCTGTGGTGGCCCTGAATCCTGCCACACTTCTGCCTCTGCCTGAGGAAGGCCTCCAGCACA
ATTGCCTGGACATCCTGGCCGAGGCTCACGGCACAAGACCCGATCTGACAGATCAGCCACTGCCTGACGC
CGACCACACCTGGTATACAGATGGCAGCTCTCTGCTGCAAGAAGGACAGAGAAAAGCCGGGGCTGCCGTG
ACCACCGAGACAGAAGTGATTTGGGCCAAAGCTCTGCCCGCTGGCACATCTGCTCAGAGAGCCGAACTGA
TCGCCCTGACACAGGCCCTGAAAATGGCCGAGGGCAAGAAGCTGAACGTCTACACCGACTCCAGATACGC
CTTCGCCACCGCTCACATCCACGGCGAAATCTATCGGCGGAGAGGATGGCTGACCAGCGAGGGCAAAGAG
ATTAAGAACAAGGACGAGATTCTCGCCCTGCTCAAGGCCCTGTTCCTGCCTAAGCGGCTGAGCATCATCC
ACTGTCCAGGCCACCAGAAGGGCCACTCTGCTGAAGCTAGAGGCAACAGAATGGCCGACCAGGCTGCCAG
AAAGGCCGCCATCACAGAGACACCCGATACCAGCACACTGCTGATCGAGAACAGCAGCCCTGGTACCCCT
AAGAAGAAGCGGAAAGTGGACGGATCCGGCGCCACCAATTTCAGCCTGCTGAAACAGGCTGGCGACGTGG
AAGAAAATCCCGGGCCTATGGACCACTACCTGGACATCAGACTGCGGCCCGATCCTGAGTTTCCTCCAGC
TCAGCTGATGAGCGTGCTGTTCGGCAAACTGCACCAGGCTCTGGTTGCCCAAGGCGGCGATAGAATCGGA
GTGTCATTCCCCGACCTGGACGAGAGCAGAAGCAGACTGGGAGAGAGACTGAGAATCCACGCCAGCGCCG
ATGATCTGAGAGCCCTGCTTGCTAGACCTTGGCTGGAAGGCCTGAGAGATCACCTCCAGTTTGGAGAGCC
TGCCGTGGTGCCTCATCCAACACCATATAGACAGGTGTCCAGAGTGCAGGCCAAGAGCAACCCCGAAAGA
CTGCGGAGAAGGCTGATGCGGAGACACGACCTGTCTGAGGAAGAGGCCCGGAAGAGAATCCCCGACACAG
TGGCTAGAGCCCTGGACCTGCCTTTCGTGACACTGAGAAGCCAGAGCACCGGCCAGCACTTCCGGCTGTT
TATCAGACACGGCCCTCTGCAAGTGACCGCCGAAGAAGGCGGCTTTACCTGTTACGGCCTGAGCAAAGGC
GGATTCGTGCCCTGGTTTTGAACGCGTAAATGATTGCAGATCCACTAGTTCTAGAGCTCGCTGATCAGCC
TCGACTGTGCCTTCTAGTTGCCAGCCATCTGTTGTTTGCCCCTCCCCCGTGCCTTCCTTGACCCTGGAAG
GTGCCACTCCCACTGTCCTTTCCTAATAAAATGAGGAAATTGCATCGCATTGTCTGAGTAGGTGTCATTC
TATTCTGGGGGGTGGGGTGGGGCAGGACAGCAAGGGGGAGGATTGGGAAGACAATAGCAGGCATGCTGGG
GATGCGGTGGGCTCTATGGCTTCTGAGGCGGAAAGAACCAGCTGGGGCTCGAGATCCACTAGTTCTAGCC
TCGAGGCTAGAGCGGCCGCCACTGGCCGTCGTTTTACAACGTCGTGACTGGGAAAACCCTGGCGTTACCC
AACTTAATCGCCTTGCAGCACATCCCCCTTTCGCCAGCTGGCGTAATAGCGAAGAGGCCCGCACCGATCG
CCCTTCCCAACAGTTGCGCAGCCTGAATGGCGAATGGAAATTGTAAGCGTTAATATTTTGTTAAAATTCG
CGTTAAATTTTTGTTAAATCAGCTCATTTTTTAACCAATAGGCCGAAATCGGCAAAATCCCTTATAAATC
AAAAGAATAGACCGAGATAGGGT
[37 nt withheld, positions 10524-10560]
AAAGAACGTGGACTCCAACGTCAAAGG
[49 nt withheld, positions 10588-10636]
T
[91 nt withheld, positions 10638-10728]
G
[124 nt withheld, positions 10730-10853]
CAGGTGGCACTTTTCGGGGAAATGTGCGCGGAACCCCTATTTGTTTATTTTTCTAAATACATTCAAATAT
GTATCCGCTCATGAGACAATAACCCTGATAAATGCTTCAATAATATTGAAAAAGGAAGAGTATGAGTATT
CAACATTTCCGTGTCGCCCTTATTCCCTTTTTTGCGGCATTTTGCCTTCCTGTTTTTGCTCACCCAGAAA
CGCTGGTGAAAGTAAAAGATGCTGAAGATCAGTTGGGTGCACGAGTGGGTTACATCGAACTGGATCTCAA
CAGCGGTAAGATCCTTGAGAGTTTTCGCCCCGAAGAACGTTTTCCAATGATGAGCACTTTTAAAGTTCTG
CTATGTGGCGCGGTATTATCCCGTATTGACGCCGGGCAAGAGCAACTCGGTCGCCGCATACACTATTCTC
AGAATGACTTGGTTGAGTACTCACCAGTCACAGAAAAGCATCTTACGGATGGCATGACAGTAAGAGAATT
ATGCAGTGCTGCCATAACCATGAGTGATAACACTGCGGCCAACTTACTTCTGACAACGATCGGAGGACCG
AAGGAGCTAACCGCTTTTTTGCACAACATGGGGGATCATGTAACTCGCCTTGATCGTTGGGAACCGGAGC
TGAATGAAGCCATACCAAACGACGAGCGTGACACCACGATGCCT
Features (pLannotate 1.2.2; 20 found; start..end, strand, type, name):
    489..1077    +  rep_origin     ori: high-copy-number ColE1/pMB1/pBR322/pUC origin of replication
   1260..1352    +  CDS            lacI (fragment): lac repressor; lacI; The lac repressor binds to the lac operator to inhibit transcription in E. coli. This inhibition can be relieved by adding lactose or isopropyl-β-D-thiogalactopyranoside (IPTG).
   1365..1386    +  protein_bind   CAP binding site: CAP binding activates transcription in the presence of cAMP. E. coli catabolite activator protein
   1401..1431    +  promoter       lac promoter: promoter for the E. coli lac operon
   1435..1457    +  protein_bind   lac operator (fragment): The lac repressor binds to the lac operator to inhibit transcription in E. coli. This inhibition can be relieved by adding lactose or isopropyl-β-D-thiogalactopyranoside (IPTG). lac repressor encoded by lacI
   1503..1882    +  enhancer       CMV enhancer: human cytomegalovirus immediate early enhancer
   1883..2086    +  promoter       CMV promoter: human cytomegalovirus (CMV) immediate early promoter
   2198..2770    +  intron         β-globin intron: intron from rabbit β-globin gene
   2825..2843    +  promoter       T7 promoter: promoter for bacteriophage T7 RNA polymerase
   2854..4572    +  CDS            Cas9(N): N-terminal portion of Streptococcus pyogenes Cas9 (Zetsche et al., 2015)
   4459..6957    +  CDS            dCas9(C): C-terminal portion of catalytically inactive Streptococcus pyogenes dCas9 carrying the N863A mutation (Zetsche et al., 2015)
   7201..9237    +  CDS            gag-pol (fragment): POL_MLVMS - Experimental evidence at protein level: Swiss-Prot protein existence level 1. [Integrase]: Catalyzes viral DNA integration into the host chromosome, by performing a series of DNA cutting and joining reactions. This enzyme activity takes place after virion entry into a cell and reverse transcription of the RNA genome in dsDNA. The first step in the integration process is 3' processing. This step requires a complex comprising the viral genome, matrix protein and integrase. This complex is called the pre-integration complex (PIC). The integrase protein removes 2 nucleotides from each
   9328..9888    +  CDS            cas6f: CAS6_PSEAB - Also known as csy4. Experimental evidence at protein level: Swiss-Prot protein existence level 1. CRISPR (clustered regularly interspaced short palindromic repeat) is an adaptive immune system that provides protection against mobile genetic elements (viruses, transposable elements and conjugative plasmids). CRISPR clusters contain sequences complementary to antecedent mobile elements and target invading nucleic acids. CRISPR clusters are transcribed and processed into CRISPR RNA (crRNA). Processes pre-crRNA into individual crRNA units. Absolutely required for crRNA production or s
   9909..9927    -  misc_feature   MCS (fragment): pBluescript multiple cloning site
   9945..10169   +  polyA_signal   bGH poly(A) signal: bovine growth hormone polyadenylation signal
  10173..10194   +  promoter       SV40 promoter (fragment): SV40 enhancer and early promoter
  10240..10394   +  CDS            lacZα (fragment): LacZα fragment of β-galactosidase; lacZ fragment
  10425..10853   -  rep_origin     f1 ori (sequence partly withheld): f1 bacteriophage origin of replication; arrow indicates direction of (+) strand synthesis
  10880..10984   +  promoter       AmpR promoter: bla
  10985..318     +  CDS            AmpR (across the origin): β-lactamase; bla; confers resistance to ampicillin, carbenicillin, and related antibiotics
