[The description below was written by a language model from this plasmid's Addgene catalogue record and pLannotate feature annotations shown in this document.]
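Description:
pCMV_iPE-C_P2A_Csy4 is an 11.5 kb mammalian expression plasmid built on a pBlueScript backbone for producing a prime editor together with the RNA-binding endoribonuclease Csy4. It is maintained in E. coli through a high-copy ColE1/pUC-type origin and selected with ampicillin via the β-lactamase gene. An f1 phage origin and remnants of the lac promoter/operator, lacZα and multiple cloning site persist from the parental cloning vector and have no role in the mammalian cassette.

The expression unit is driven by the human CMV immediate-early enhancer and promoter, followed by a rabbit β-globin intron that typically improves mRNA processing and expression, and is terminated by the bovine growth hormone polyadenylation signal. A T7 promoter sits just upstream of the coding region. The open reading frame begins with Streptococcus pyogenes Cas9, annotated as overlapping N- and C-terminal matches, the latter matching a reference dCas9 fragment carrying N863A. The table alone does not establish which nickase mutation is actually present. Next comes a segment matching the Moloney murine leukaemia virus pol polyprotein, consistent with the reverse transcriptase domain of a prime editor. The record does not spell out what distinguishes the iPE-C variant. According to the insert name, a P2A self-cleaving peptide (not separately annotated) links this fusion to Csy4 (Cas6f from Pseudomonas aeruginosa), so both proteins arise from one transcript as separate polypeptides.

The stated purpose is expression of iPE-C prime editor ribonucleoproteins with additional Csy4 protection. The guide RNA is not encoded here and must be supplied separately. The associated publication concerns engineered vehicles for loading programmable editors.
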