Addgene plasmid #232428: pCMV_iPE-C_P2A_Csy4
Purpose: Expression plasmid for iPE-C prime editor RNPs with additional Csy4 protection
Depositing lab: Gil Westmeyer. Publication: Engineered nucleocytosolic vehicles for loading of programmable editors. Geilenkeuser J, Armbrust N, Steinmassl E, Du SW, Schmidt S, Binder EMH, Li Y, Warsing NW, Wendel SV, von der Linde F, Schiele EM, Niu X, Stroppel L, Berezin O, Santl TH, Orschmann T, Nelson K, Gruber C, Palczewska G, Menezes CR, Risaliti E, Engfer ZJ, Koleci N, Schmidts A, Geerlof A, Palczewski K, Westmeyer GG, Truong DJ. Cell. 2025 May 15;188(10):2637-2655.e31. doi: 10.1016/j.cell.2025.03.015. Epub 2025 Apr 9. PubMed 40209705.
Backbone
  Vector backbone: pBlueScript
  Vector type: Mammalian Expression, CRISPR
Growth in bacteria
  Bacterial resistance: Ampicillin, 100 μg/mL
  Growth temperature: 37°C
  Growth strain: NEB Stable
  Copy number: High Copy
Gene/Insert
  Gene/Insert name: iPE-C–P2A–Csy4
  Species: Synthetic; Multiple and
  Promoter: CMV
  Cloning method: Other
  Sequencing primers: 5′ CCTCTGCTAACCATGTTCATGC
Terms and licenses: Academic/Nonprofit Terms; Industry Terms: Not Available to Industry
Depositor comments: HELMHOLTZ MUNICH has filed a patent (PCT/EP2025/053730) disclosing the capabilities of Material, and retains ownership rights to pCMV_iPE-C_P2A_Csy4 Material. Recipient agrees not to file for any intellectual property protection for Material. Please note that any use of the Material or the HELMHOLTZ MUNICH Information for any commercial purpose - or by, on behalf of or in collaboration with any for-profit entity - requires a license from HELMHOLTZ MUNICH. To obtain such a license, please contact HELMHOLTZ MUNICH by directing your request to:
How to cite: pCMV_iPE-C_P2A_Csy4 was a gift from Gil Westmeyer (Addgene plasmid # 232428 ; http://n2t.net/addgene:232428 ; RRID:Addgene_232428)
